>Addgene plasmid #86309 | PX458_KAT7_1 | depositor full sequence | sequence record 168190 | Full Sequence
TTTTGCTCACATGTNNGAGGGCCTATTTCCCATGATTCCTTCATATTTGCATATACGATACAAGGCTGTT
AGAGAGATAATTGGAATTAATTTGACTGTAAACACAAAGATATTAGTACAAAATACGTGACGTAGAAAGT
AATAATTTCTTGGGTAGTTTGCAGTTTTAAAATTATGTTTTAAAATGGACTATCATATGCTTACCGTAAC
TTGAAAGTATTTCGATTTCTTGGCTTTATATATCTTGTGGAAAGGACGAAACACCGGTCACTTTAAGTGC
CCTTGTTTTAGAGCTAGAAATAGCAAGTTAAAATAAGGCTAGTCCGTTATCAACTTGAAAAAGTGGCACC
GAGTCGGTGCTTTTTTGTTTTAGAGCTAGAAATAGCAAGTTAAAATAAGGCTAGTCCGTTTTTAGCGCGT
GCGCCAATTCTGCAGACAAATGGCTCTAGAGGTACCCGTTACATAACTTACGGTAAATGGCCCGCCTGGC
TGACCGCCCAACGACCCCCGCCCATTGACGTCAATAGTAACGCCAATAGGGACTTTCCATTGACGTCAAT
GGGTGGAGTATTTACGGTAAACTGCCCACTTGGCAGTACATCAAGTGTATCATATGCCAAGTACGCCCCC
TATTGACGTCAATGACGGTAAATGGCCCGCCTGGCATTGTGCCCAGTACATGACCTTATGGGACTTTCCT
ACTTGGCAGTACATCTACGTATTAGTCATCGCTATTACCATGGTCGAGGTGAGCCCCACGTTCTGCTTCA
CTCTCCCCATCTCCCCCCCCTCCCCACCCCCAATTTTGTATTTATTTATTTTTTAATTATTTTGTGCAGC
GATGGGGGCGGGGGGGGGGGGGGGGCGCGCGCCAGGCGGGGCGGGGCGGGGCGAGGGGCGGGGCGGGGCG
AGGCGGAGAGGTGCGGCGGCAGCCAATCAGAGCGGCGCGCTCCGAAAGTTTCCTTTTATGGCGAGGCGGC
GGCGGCGGCGGCCCTATAAAAAGCGAAGCGCGCGGCGGGCGGGAGTCGCTGCGACGCTGCCTTCGCCCCG
TGCCCCGCTCCGCCGCCGCCTCGCGCCGCCCGCCCCGGCTCTGACTGACCGCGTTACTCCCACAGGTGAG
CGGGCGGGACGGCCCTTCTCCTCCGGGCTGTAATTAGCTGAGCAAGAGGTAAGGGTTTAAGGGATGGTTG
GTTGGTGGGGTATTAATGTTTAATTACCTGGAGCACCTGCCTGAAATCACTTTTTTTCAGGTTGGACCGG
TGCCACCATGGACTATAAGGACCACGACGGAGACTACAAGGATCATGATATTGATTACAAAGACGATGAC
GATAAGATGGCCCCAAAGAAGAAGCGGAAGGTCGGTATCCACGGAGTCCCAGCAGCCGACAAGAAGTACA
GCATCGGCCTGGACATCGGCACCAACTCTGTGGGCTGGGCCGTGATCACCGACGAGTACAAGGTGCCCAG
CAAGAAATTCAAGGTGCTGGGCAACACCGACCGGCACAGCATCAAGAAGAACCTGATCGGAGCCCTGCTG
TTCGACAGCGGCGAAACAGCCGAGGCCACCCGGCTGAAGAGAACCGCCAGAAGAAGATACACCAGACGGA
AGAACCGGATCTGCTATCTGCAAGAGATCTTCAGCAACGAGATGGCCAAGGTGGACGACAGCTTCTTCCA
CAGACTGGAAGAGTCCTTCCTGGTGGAAGAGGATAAGAAGCACGAGCGGCACCCCATCTTCGGCAACATC
GTGGACGAGGTGGCCTACCACGAGAAGTACCCCACCATCTACCACCTGAGAAAGAAACTGGTGGACAGCA
CCGACAAGGCCGACCTGCGGCTGATCTATCTGGCCCTGGCCCACATGATCAAGTTCCGGGGCCACTTCCT
GATCGAGGGCGACCTGAACCCCGACAACAGCGACGTGGACAAGCTGTTCATCCAGCTGGTGCAGACCTAC
AACCAGCTGTTCGAGGAAAACCCCATCAACGCCAGCGGCGTGGACGCCAAGGCCATCCTGTCTGCCAGAC
TGAGCAAGAGCAGACGGCTGGAAAATCTGATCGCCCAGCTGCCCGGCGAGAAGAAGAATGGCCTGTTCGG
AAACCTGATTGCCCTGAGCCTGGGCCTGACCCCCAACTTCAAGAGCAACTTCGACCTGGCCGAGGATGCC
AAACTGCAGCTGAGCAAGGACACCTACGACGACGACCTGGACAACCTGCTGGCCCAGATCGGCGACCAGT
ACGCCGACCTGTTTCTGGCCGCCAAGAACCTGTCCGACGCCATCCTGCTGAGCGACATCCTGAGAGTGAA
CACCGAGATCACCAAGGCCCCCCTGAGCGCCTCTATGATCAAGAGATACGACGAGCACCACCAGGACCTG
ACCCTGCTGAAAGCTCTCGTGCGGCAGCAGCTGCCTGAGAAGTACAAAGAGATTTTCTTCGACCAGAGCA
AGAACGGCTACGCCGGCTACATTGACGGCGGAGCCAGCCAGGAAGAGTTCTACAAGTTCATCAAGCCCAT
CCTGGAAAAGATGGACGGCACCGAGGAACTGCTCGTGAAGCTGAACAGAGAGGACCTGCTGCGGAAGCAG
CGGACCTTCGACAACGGCAGCATCCCCCACCAGATCCACCTGGGAGAGCTGCACGCCATTCTGCGGCGGC
AGGAAGATTTTTACCCATTCCTGAAGGACAACCGGGAAAAGATCGAGAAGATCCTGACCTTCCGCATCCC
CTACTACGTGGGCCCTCTGGCCAGGGGAAACAGCAGATTCGCCTGGATGACCAGAAAGAGCGAGGAAACC
ATCACCCCCTGGAACTTCGAGGAAGTGGTGGACAAGGGCGCTTCCGCCCAGAGCTTCATCGAGCGGATGA
CCAACTTCGATAAGAACCTGCCCAACGAGAAGGTGCTGCCCAAGCACAGCCTGCTGTACGAGTACTTCAC
CGTGTATAACGAGCTGACCAAAGTGAAATACGTGACCGAGGGAATGAGAAAGCCCGCCTTCCTGAGCGGC
GAGCAGAAAAAGGCCATCGTGGACCTGCTGTTCAAGACCAACCGGAAAGTGACCGTGAAGCAGCTGAAAG
AGGACTACTTCAAGAAAATCGAGTGCTTCGACTCCGTGGAAATCTCCGGCGTGGAAGATCGGTTCAACGC
CTCCCTGGGCACATACCACGATCTGCTGAAAATTATCAAGGACAAGGACTTCCTGGACAATGAGGAAAAC
GAGGACATTCTGGAAGATATCGTGCTGACCCTGACACTGTTTGAGGACAGAGAGATGATCGAGGAACGGC
TGAAAACCTATGCCCACCTGTTCGACGACAAAGTGATGAAGCAGCTGAAGCGGCGGAGATACACCGGCTG
GGGCAGGCTGAGCCGGAAGCTGATCAACGGCATCCGGGACAAGCAGTCCGGCAAGACAATCCTGGATTTC
CTGAAGTCCGACGGCTTCGCCAACAGAAACTTCATGCAGCTGATCCACGACGACAGCCTGACCTTTAAAG
AGGACATCCAGAAAGCCCAGGTGTCCGGCCAGGGCGATAGCCTGCACGAGCACATTGCCAATCTGGCCGG
CAGCCCCGCCATTAAGAAGGGCATCCTGCAGACAGTGAAGGTGGTGGACGAGCTCGTGAAAGTGATGGGC
CGGCACAAGCCCGAGAACATCGTGATCGAAATGGCCAGAGAGAACCAGACCACCCAGAAGGGACAGAAGA
ACAGCCGCGAGAGAATGAAGCGGATCGAAGAGGGCATCAAAGAGCTGGGCAGCCAGATCCTGAAAGAACA
CCCCGTGGAAAACACCCAGCTGCAGAACGAGAAGCTGTACCTGTACTACCTGCAGAATGGGCGGGATATG
TACGTGGACCAGGAACTGGACATCAACCGGCTGTCCGACTACGATGTGGACCATATCGTGCCTCAGAGCT
TTCTGAAGGACGACTCCATCGACAACAAGGTGCTGACCAGAAGCGACAAGAACCGGGGCAAGAGCGACAA
CGTGCCCTCCGAAGAGGTCGTGAAGAAGATGAAGAACTACTGGCGGCAGCTGCTGAACGCCAAGCTGATT
ACCCAGAGAAAGTTCGACAATCTGACCAAGGCCGAGAGAGGCGGCCTGAGCGAACTGGATAAGGCCGGCT
TCATCAAGAGACAGCTGGTGGAAACCCGGCAGATCACAAAGCACGTGGCACAGATCCTGGACTCCCGGAT
GAACACTAAGTACGACGAGAATGACAAGCTGATCCGGGAAGTGAAAGTGATCACCCTGAAGTCCAAGCTG
GTGTCCGATTTCCGGAAGGATTTCCAGTTTTACAAAGTGCGCGAGATCAACAACTACCACCACGCCCACG
ACGCCTACCTGAACGCCGTCGTGGGAACCGCCCTGATCAAAAAGTACCCTAAGCTGGAAAGCGAGTTCGT
GTACGGCGACTACAAGGTGTACGACGTGCGGAAGATGATCGCCAAGAGCGAGCAGGAAATCGGCAAGGCT
ACCGCCAAGTACTTCTTCTACAGCAACATCATGAACTTTTTCAAGACCGAGATTACCCTGGCCAACGGCG
AGATCCGGAAGCGGCCTCTGATCGAGACAAACGGCGAAACCGGGGAGATCGTGTGGGATAAGGGCCGGGA
TTTTGCCACCGTGCGGAAAGTGCTGAGCATGCCCCAAGTGAATATCGTGAAAAAGACCGAGGTGCAGACA
GGCGGCTTCAGCAAAGAGTCTATCCTGCCCAAGAGGAACAGCGATAAGCTGATCGCCAGAAAGAAGGACT
GGGACCCTAAGAAGTACGGCGGCTTCGACAGCCCCACCGTGGCCTATTCTGTGCTGGTGGTGGCCAAAGT
GGAAAAGGGCAAGTCCAAGAAACTGAAGAGTGTGAAAGAGCTGCTGGGGATCACCATCATGGAAAGAAGC
AGCTTCGAGAAGAATCCCATCGACTTTCTGGAAGCCAAGGGCTACAAAGAAGTGAAAAAGGACCTGATCA
TCAAGCTGCCTAAGTACTCCCTGTTCGAGCTGGAAAACGGCCGGAAGAGAATGCTGGCCTCTGCCGGCGA
ACTGCAGAAGGGAAACGAACTGGCCCTGCCCTCCAAATATGTGAACTTCCTGTACCTGGCCAGCCACTAT
GAGAAGCTGAAGGGCTCCCCCGAGGATAATGAGCAGAAACAGCTGTTTGTGGAACAGCACAAGCACTACC
TGGACGAGATCATCGAGCAGATCAGCGAGTTCTCCAAGAGAGTGATCCTGGCCGACGCTAATCTGGACAA
AGTGCTGTCCGCCTACAACAAGCACCGGGATAAGCCCATCAGAGAGCAGGCCGAGAATATCATCCACCTG
TTTACCCTGACCAATCTGGGAGCCCCTGCCGCCTTCAAGTACTTTGACACCACCATCGACCGGAAGAGGT
ACACCAGCACCAAAGAGGTGCTGGACGCCACCCTGATCCACCAGAGCATCACCGGCCTGTACGAGACACG
GATCGACCTGTCTCAGCTGGGAGGCGACAAAAGGCCGGCGGCCACGAAAAAGGCCGGCCAGGCAAAAAAG
AAAAAGGAATTCGGCAGTGGAGAGGGCAGAGGAAGTCTGCTAACATGCGGTGACGTCGAGGAGAATCCTG
GCCCAGTGAGCAAGGGCGAGGAGCTGTTCACCGGGGTGGTGCCCATCCTGGTCGAGCTGGACGGCGACGT
AAACGGCCACAAGTTCAGCGTGTCCGGCGAGGGCGAGGGCGATGCCACCTACGGCAAGCTGACCCTGAAG
TTCATCTGCACCACCGGCAAGCTGCCCGTGCCCTGGCCCACCCTCGTGACCACCCTGACCTACGGCGTGC
AGTGCTTCAGCCGCTACCCCGACCACATGAAGCAGCACGACTTCTTCAAGTCCGCCATGCCCGAAGGCTA
CGTCCAGGAGCGCACCATCTTCTTCAAGGACGACGGCAACTACAAGACCCGCGCCGAGGTGAAGTTCGAG
GGCGACACCCTGGTGAACCGCATCGAGCTGAAGGGCATCGACTTCAAGGAGGACGGCAACATCCTGGGGC
ACAAGCTGGAGTACAACTACAACAGCCACAACGTCTATATCATGGCCGACAAGCAGAAGAACGGCATCAA
GGTGAACTTCAAGATCCGCCACAACATCGAGGACGGCAGCGTGCAGCTCGCCGACCACTACCAGCAGAAC
ACCCCCATCGGCGACGGCCCCGTGCTGCTGCCCGACAACCACTACCTGAGCACCCAGTCCGCCCTGAGCA
AAGACCCCAACGAGAAGCGCGATCACATGGTCCTGCTGGAGTTCGTGACCGCCGCCGGGATCACTCTCGG
CATGGACGAGCTGTACAAGGAATTCTAACTAGAGCTCGCTGATCAGCCTCGACTGTGCCTTCTAGTTGCC
AGCCATCTGTTGTTTGCCCCTCCCCCGTGCCTTCCTTGACCCTGGAAGGTGCCACTCCCACTGTCCTTTC
CTAATAAAATGAGGAAATTGCATCGCATTGTCTGAGTAGGTGTCATTCTATTCTGGGGGGTGGGGTGGGG
CAGGACAGCAAGGGGGAGGATTGGGAAGAGAATAGCAGGCATGCTGGGGAGCGGCCGCAGGAACCCCTAG
TGATGGAGTTGGCCACTCCCTCTCTGCGCGCTCGCTCGCTCACTGAGGCCGGGCGACCAAAGGTCGCCCG
ACGCCCGGGCTTTGCCCGGGCGGCCTCAGTGAGCGAGCGAGCGCGCAGCTGCCTGCAGGGGCGCCTGATG
CGGTATTTTCTCCTTACGCATCTGTGCGGTATTTCACACCGCATA
[142 nt withheld, positions 6766-6907]
C
[141 nt withheld, positions 6909-7049]
CCTTTGACGTTGGAGTCCACGTTCTTT
[37 nt withheld, positions 7077-7113]
ACCCTATCTCGGGCTATTCTTTTGATTTATAAGGGATTTTGCCGATTTCGGCCTATTGGTTAAAAAATGA
GCTGATTTAACAAAAATTTAACGCGAATTTTAACAAAATATTAACGTTTACAATTTTATGGTGCACTCTC
AGTACAATCTGCTCTGATGCCGCATAGTTAAGCCAGCCCCGACACCCGCCAACACCCGCTGACGCGCCCT
GACGGGCTTGTCTGCTCCCGGCATCCGCTTACAGACAAGCTGTGACCGTCTCCGGGAGCTGCATGTGTCA
GAGGTTTTCACCGTCATCACCGAAACGCGCGAGACGAAAGGGCCTCGTGATACGCCTATTTTTATAGGTT
AATGTCATGATAATAATGGTTTCTTAGACGTCAGGTGGCACTTTTCGGGGAAATGTGCGCGGAACCCCTA
TTTGTTTATTTTTCTAAATACATTCAAATATGTATCCGCTCATGAGACAATAACCCTGATAAATGCTTCA
ATAATATTGAAAAAGGAAGAGTATGAGTATTCAACATTTCCGTGTCGCCCTTATTCCCTTTTTTGCGGCA
TTTTGCCTTCCTGTTTTTGCTCACCCAGAAACGCTGGTGAAAGTAAAAGATGCTGAAGATCAGTTGGGTG
CACGAGTGGGTTACATCGAACTGGATCTCAACAGCGGTAAGATCCTTGAGAGTTTTCGCCCCGAAGAACG
TTTTCCAATGATGAGCACTTTTAAAGTTCTGCTATGTGGCGCGGTATTATCCCGTATTGACGCCGGGCAA
GAGCAACTCGGTCGCCGCATACACTATTCTCAGAATGACTTGGTTGAGTACTCACCAGTCACAGAAAAGC
ATCTTACGGATGGCATGACAGTAAGAGAATTATGCAGTGCTGCCATAACCATGAGTGATAACACTGCGGC
CAACTTACTTCTGACAACGATCGGAGGACCGAAGGAGCTAACCGCTTTTTTGCACAACATGGGGGATCAT
GTAACTCGCCTTGATCGTTGGGAACCGGAGCTGAATGAAGCCATACCAAACGACGAGCGTGACACCACGA
TGCCTGTAGCAATGGCAACAACGTTGCGCAAACTATTAACTGGCGAACTACTTACTCTAGCTTCCCGGCA
ACAATTAATAGACTGGATGGAGGCGGATAAAGTTGCAGGACCACTTCTGCGCTCGGCCCTTCCGGCTGGC
TGGTTTATTGCTGATAAATCTGGAGCCGGTGAGCGTGGAAGCCGCGGTATCATTGCAGCACTGGGGCCAG
ATGGTAAGCCCTCCCGTATCGTAGTTATCTACACGACGGGGAGTCAGGCAACTATGGATGAACGAAATAG
ACAGATCGCTGAGATAGGTGCCTCACTGATTAAGCATTGGTAACTGTCAGACCAAGTTTACTCATATATA
CTTTAGATTGATTTAAAACTTCATTTTTAATTTAAAAGGATCTAGGTGAAGATCCTTTTTGATAATCTCA
TGACCAAAATCCCTTAACGTGAGTTTTCGTTCCACTGAGCGTCAGACCCCGTAGAAAAGATCAAAGGATC
TTCTTGAGATCCTTTTTTTCTGCGCGTAATCTGCTGCTTGCAAACAAAAAAACCACCGCTACCAGCGGTG
GTTTGTTTGCCGGATCAAGAGCTACCAACTCTTTTTCCGAAGGTAACTGGCTTCAGCAGAGCGCAGATAC
CAAATACTGTCCTTCTAGTGTAGCCGTAGTTAGGCCACCACTTCAAGAACTCTGTAGCACCGCCTACATA
CCTCGCTCTGCTAATCCTGTTACCAGTGGCTGCTGCCAGTGGCGATAAGTCGTGTCTTACCGGGTTGGAC
TCAAGACGATAGTTACCGGATAAGGCGCAGCGGTCGGGCTGAACGGGGGGTTCGTGCACACAGCCCAGCT
TGGAGCGAACGACCTACACCGAACTGAGATACCTACAGCGTGAGCTATGAGAAAGCGCCACGCTTCCCGA
AGGGAGAAAGGCGGACAGGTATCCGGTAAGCGGCAGGGTCGGAACAGGAGAGCGCACGAGGGAGCTTCCA
GGGGGAAACGCCTGGTATCTTTATAGTCCTGTCGGGTTTCGCCACCTCTGACTTGAGCGTCGATTTTTGT
GATGCTCGTCAGGGGGGCGGAGCCTATGGAAAAACGCCAGCAACGCGGCCTTTTTACGGTTCCTGGCCTT
TTGCTGGCC
Features (pLannotate 1.2.2; 19 found; start..end, strand, type, name):
     17..257     +  promoter       U6 promoter: RNA polymerase III promoter for human U6 snRNA
    285..360     +  misc_RNA       gRNA scaffold: guide RNA scaffold for the Streptococcus pyogenes CRISPR/Cas9 system
    367..410     +  misc_RNA       gRNA scaffold (fragment): guide RNA scaffold for the Streptococcus pyogenes CRISPR/Cas9 system
    457..742     +  enhancer       CMV enhancer: human cytomegalovirus immediate early enhancer; contains an 18-bp deletion relative to the standard CMV enhancer
    744..1021    +  promoter       chicken β-actin promoter: No description available
   1022..1250    +  intron         hybrid intron: hybrid between chicken β-actin (CBA) and minute virus of mice (MMV) introns (Gray et al., 2011)
   1388..2989    +  CDS            Cas9(N): N-terminal portion of Streptococcus pyogenes Cas9 (Zetsche et al., 2015)
   2990..5488    +  CDS            Cas9(C): C-terminal portion of Streptococcus pyogenes Cas9 (Zetsche et al., 2015)
   5489..5536    +  CDS            nucleoplasmin NLS: bipartite nuclear localization signal from nucleoplasmin
   5606..6319    +  CDS            EGFP: EGFP is a basic (constitutively fluorescent) green fluorescent protein published in 1996, derived from Aequorea victoria. It is reported to be a rapidly-maturing weak dimer with moderate acid sensitivity.
   6353..6464    +  polyA_signal   bGH poly(A) signal: bovine growth hormone polyadenylation signal
   6569..6709    +  repeat_region  AAV2 ITR: inverted terminal repeat of adeno-associated virus serotype 2 inverted
   6714..6765    -  misc_feature   bom (fragment): basis of mobility region from pBR322
   6784..7164    +  rep_origin     M13 ori (sequence partly withheld): M13 bacteriophage origin of replication; arrow indicates direction of (+) strand synthesis
   7240..7289    -  misc_feature   bom (fragment): basis of mobility region from pBR322
   7391..7426    -  CDS            rop (fragment): Rop protein, which maintains plasmids at low copy number; rop
   7521..7625    +  promoter       AmpR promoter: bla
   7626..8486    +  CDS            AmpR: β-lactamase; bla; confers resistance to ampicillin, carbenicillin, and related antibiotics
   8657..9245    +  rep_origin     ori: high-copy-number ColE1/pMB1/pBR322/pUC origin of replication
