[The description below was written by a language model from this plasmid's Addgene catalogue record and pLannotate feature annotations shown in this document.]
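Description:
PX458_KAT7_1 is a mammalian CRISPR expression plasmid built on the PX458 backbone, carrying a single guide RNA directed against the 3' end of the human KAT7 gene (also known as HBO1 or MYST2). It is propagated in E. coli as a high-copy plasmid through a ColE1/pUC-type origin and selected with ampicillin via the β-lactamase gene. An M13/f1-type phage origin is also annotated, along with short pBR322-derived bom and rop fragments and a single AAV2 ITR that are backbone remnants rather than functional payload elements.

The plasmid contains two expression units. A human U6 RNA polymerase III promoter drives the KAT7-targeting spacer, which was inserted by Gibson cloning and is fused to the Streptococcus pyogenes guide RNA scaffold; a second, partial scaffold fragment is annotated just downstream. The second unit uses a CMV enhancer, chicken β-actin promoter and hybrid intron to express S. pyogenes Cas9. The annotation tool splits Cas9 into contiguous N- and C-terminal portions, but these form one continuous coding region. Cas9 is followed by a nucleoplasmin nuclear localization signal and EGFP, and the unit ends with a bovine growth hormone polyadenylation signal. The feature table does not annotate the linker between Cas9 and EGFP. The EGFP reporter allows transfected cells to be identified or sorted.

According to the depositor, the construct is part of a CRISPR-based epitope tagging system, associated with the CETCh-seq method. In this system, cutting near the 3' end of a gene allows a tag, currently FLAG, to be added to the endogenous protein for ChIP-seq of DNA-binding proteins.
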