Addgene plasmid #86309: PX458_KAT7_1
Purpose: Encodes gRNA for 3' target of human KAT7
Depositing lab: Eric Mendenhall & Richard M. Myers. Depositing organization: University of Alabama in Huntsville. Publication: CETCh-seq: CRISPR epitope tagging ChIP-seq of DNA-binding proteins. Savic D, Partridge EC, Newberry KM, Smith SB, Meadows SK, Roberts BS, Mackiewicz M, Mendenhall EM, Myers RM. Genome Res. 2015 Sep 9. 10.1101/gr.193540.115 PubMed 26355004.
Backbone
  Vector backbone: PX458
  Vector type: CRISPR
Growth in bacteria
  Bacterial resistance: Ampicillin, 100 μg/mL
  Growth temperature: 37°C
  Growth strain: DH5alpha
  Copy number: High Copy
Gene/Insert
  Gene/Insert name: gRNA against KAT7
  gRNA/shRNA sequence: GGTCACTTTAAGTGCCCTT
  Species: H. sapiens (human)
  Entrez Gene: KAT7 (a.k.a. HBO1, HBOA, MYST2, ZC2HC7)
  Cloning method: Gibson Cloning
  Sequencing primers: 5′ pBR322ori-F
Terms and licenses: Academic/Nonprofit Terms; Industry Terms: Not Available to Industry
Depositor comments: Note: This plasmid is part of the Mendenhall and Meyers CRISPR-based Tagging system to add a tag (currently using FLAG) to endogenous proteins. Please see https://www.addgene.org/crispr/tagging/ for more details.
How to cite: PX458_KAT7_1 was a gift from Eric Mendenhall & Richard M. Myers (Addgene plasmid # 86309 ; http://n2t.net/addgene:86309 ; RRID:Addgene_86309)
