>Addgene plasmid #86309 | PX458_KAT7_1 | addgene partial sequence | sequence record 170823 | Addgene Partial NGS Result
TGGACTATAAGGACCACGACGGAGACTACAAGGATCATGATATTGATTACAAAGACGATGACGATAAGAT
GGCCCCAAAGAAGAAGCGGAAGGTCGGTATCCACGGAGTCCCAGCAGCCGACAAGAAGTACAGCATCGGC
CTGGACATCGGCACCAACTCTGTGGGCTGGGCCGTGATCACCGACGAGTACAAGGTGCCCAGCAAGAAAT
TCAAGGTGCTGGGCAACACCGACCGGCACAGCATCAAGAAGAACCTGATCGGAGCCCTGCTGTTCGACAG
CGGCGAAACAGCCGAGGCCACCCGGCTGAAGAGAACCGCCAGAAGAAGATACACCAGACGGAAGAACCGG
ATCTGCTATCTGCAAGAGATCTTCAGCAACGAGATGGCCAAGGTGGACGACAGCTTCTTCCACAGACTGG
AAGAGTCCTTCCTGGTGGAAGAGGATAAGAAGCACGAGCGGCACCCCATCTTCGGCAACATCGTGGACGA
GGTGGCCTACCACGAGAAGTACCCCACCATCTACCACCTGAGAAAGAAACTGGTGGACAGCACCGACAAG
GCCGACCTGCGGCTGATCTATCTGGCCCTGGCCCACATGATCAAGTTCCGGGGCCACTTCCTGATCGAGG
GCGACCTGAACCCCGACAACAGCGACGTGGACAAGCTGTTCATCCAGCTGGTGCAGACCTACAACCAGCT
GTTCGAGGAAAACCCCATCAACGCCAGCGGCGTGGACGCCAAGGCCATCCTGTCTGCCAGACTGAGCAAG
AGCAGACGGCTGGAAAATCTGATCGCCCAGCTGCCCGGCGAGAAGAAGAATGGCCTGTTCGGAAACCTGA
TTGCCCTGAGCCTGGGCCTGACCCCCAACTTCAAGAGCAACTTCGACCTGGCCGAGGATGCCAAACTGCA
GCTGAGCAAGGACACCTACGACGACGACCTGGACAACCTGCTGGCCCAGATCGGCGACCAGTACGCCGAC
CTGTTTCTGGCCGCCAAGAACCTGTCCGACGCCATCCTGCTGAGCGACATCCTGAGAGTGAACACCGAGA
TCACCAAGGCCCCCCTGAGCGCCTCTATGATCAAGAGATACGACGAGCACCACCAGGACCTGACCCTGCT
GAAAGCTCTCGTGCGGCAGCAGCTGCCTGAGAAGTACAAAGAGATTTTCTTCGACCAGAGCAAGAACGGC
TACGCCGGCTACATTGACGGCGGAGCCAGCCAGGAAGAGTTCTACAAGTTCATCAAGCCCATCCTGGAAA
AGATGGACGGCACCGAGGAACTGCTCGTGAAGCTGAACAGAGAGGACCTGCTGCGGAAGCAGCGGACCTT
CGACAACGGCAGCATCCCCCACCAGATCCACCTGGGAGAGCTGCACGCCATTCTGCGGCGGCAGGAAGAT
TTTTACCCATTCCTGAAGGACAACCGGGAAAAGATCGAGAAGATCCTGACCTTCCGCATCCCCTACTACG
TGGGCCCTCTGGCCAGGGGAAACAGCAGATTCGCCTGGATGACCAGAAAGAGCGAGGAAACCATCACCCC
CTGGAACTTCGAGGAAGTGGTGGACAAGGGCGCTTCCGCCCAGAGCTTCATCGAGCGGATGACCAACTTC
GATAAGAACCTGCCCAACGAGAAGGTGCTGCCCAAGCACAGCCTGCTGTACGAGTACTTCACCGTGTATA
ACGAGCTGACCAAAGTGAAATACGTGACCGAGGGAATGAGAAAGCCCGCCTTCCTGAGCGGCGAGCAGAA
AAAGGCCATCGTGGACCTGCTGTTCAAGACCAACCGGAAAGTGACCGTGAAGCAGCTGAAAGAGGACTAC
TTCAAGAAAATCGAGTGCTTCGACTCCGTGGAAATCTCCGGCGTGGAAGATCGGTTCAACGCCTCCCTGG
GCACATACCACGATCTGCTGAAAATTATCAAGGACAAGGACTTCCTGGACAATGAGGAAAACGAGGACAT
TCTGGAAGATATCGTGCTGACCCTGACACTGTTTGAGGACAGAGAGATGATCGAGGAACGGCTGAAAACC
TATGCCCACCTGTTCGACGACAAAGTGATGAAGCAGCTGAAGCGGCGGAGATACACCGGCTGGGGCAGGC
TGAGCCGGAAGCTGATCAACGGCATCCGGGACAAGCAGTCCGGCAAGACAATCCTGGATTTCCTGAAGTC
CGACGGCTTCGCCAACAGAAACTTCATGCAGCTGATCCACGACGACAGCCTGACCTTTAAAGAGGACATC
CAGAAAGCCCAGGTGTCCGGCCAGGGCGATAGCCTGCACGAGCACATTGCCAATCTGGCCGGCAGCCCCG
CCATTAAGAAGGGCATCCTGCAGACAGTGAAGGTGGTGGACGAGCTCGTGAAAGTGATGGGCCGGCACAA
GCCCGAGAACATCGTGATCGAAATGGCCAGAGAGAACCAGACCACCCAGAAGGGACAGAAGAACAGCCGC
GAGAGAATGAAGCGGATCGAAGAGGGCATCAAAGAGCTGGGCAGCCAGATCCTGAAAGAACACCCCGTGG
AAAACACCCAGCTGCAGAACGAGAAGCTGTACCTGTACTACCTGCAGAATGGGCGGGATATGTACGTGGA
CCAGGAACTGGACATCAACCGGCTGTCCGACTACGATGTGGACCATATCGTGCCTCAGAGCTTTCTGAAG
GACGACTCCATCGACAACAAGGTGCTGACCAGAAGCGACAAGAACCGGGGCAAGAGCGACAACGTGCCCT
CCGAAGAGGTCGTGAAGAAGATGAAGAACTACTGGCGGCAGCTGCTGAACGCCAAGCTGATTACCCAGAG
AAAGTTCGACAATCTGACCAAGGCCGAGAGAGGCGGCCTGAGCGAACTGGATAAGGCCGGCTTCATCAAG
AGACAGCTGGTGGAAACCCGGCAGATCACAAAGCACGTGGCACAGATCCTGGACTCCCGGATGAACACTA
AGTACGACGAGAATGACAAGCTGATCCGGGAAGTGAAAGTGATCACCCTGAAGTCCAAGCTGGTGTCCGA
TTTCCGGAAGGATTTCCAGTTTTACAAAGTGCGCGAGATCAACAACTACCACCACGCCCACGACGCCTAC
CTGAACGCCGTCGTGGGAACCGCCCTGATCAAAAAGTACCCTAAGCTGGAAAGCGAGTTCGTGTACGGCG
ACTACAAGGTGTACGACGTGCGGAAGATGATCGCCAAGAGCGAGCAGGAAATCGGCAAGGCTACCGCCAA
GTACTTCTTCTACAGCAACATCATGAACTTTTTCAAGACCGAGATTACCCTGGCCAACGGCGAGATCCGG
AAGCGGCCTCTGATCGAGACAAACGGCGAAACCGGGGAGATCGTGTGGGATAAGGGCCGGGATTTTGCCA
CCGTGCGGAAAGTGCTGAGCATGCCCCAAGTGAATATCGTGAAAAAGACCGAGGTGCAGACAGGCGGCTT
CAGCAAAGAGTCTATCCTGCCCAAGAGGAACAGCGATAAGCTGATCGCCAGAAAGAAGGACTGGGACCCT
AAGAAGTACGGCGGCTTCGACAGCCCCACCGTGGCCTATTCTGTGCTGGTGGTGGCCAAAGTGGAAAAGG
GCAAGTCCAAGAAACTGAAGAGTGTGAAAGAGCTGCTGGGGATCACCATCATGGAAAGAAGCAGCTTCGA
GAAGAATCCCATCGACTTTCTGGAAGCCAAGGGCTACAAAGAAGTGAAAAAGGACCTGATCATCAAGCTG
CCTAAGTACTCCCTGTTCGAGCTGGAAAACGGCCGGAAGAGAATGCTGGCCTCTGCCGGCGAACTGCAGA
AGGGAAACGAACTGGCCCTGCCCTCCAAATATGTGAACTTCCTGTACCTGGCCAGCCACTATGAGAAGCT
GAAGGGCTCCCCCGAGGATAATGAGCAGAAACAGCTGTTTGTGGAACAGCACAAGCACTACCTGGACGAG
ATCATCGAGCAGATCAGCGAGTTCTCCAAGAGAGTGATCCTGGCCGACGCTAATCTGGACAAAGTGCTGT
CCGCCTACAACAAGCACCGGGATAAGCCCATCAGAGAGCAGGCCGAGAATATCATCCACCTGTTTACCCT
GACCAATCTGGGAGCCCCTGCCGCCTTCAAGTACTTTGACACCACCATCGACCGGAAGAGGTACACCAGC
ACCAAAGAGGTGCTGGACGCCACCCTGATCCACCAGAGCATCACCGGCCTGTACGAGACACGGATCGACC
TGTCTCAGCTGGGAGGCGACAAAAGGCCGGCGGCCACGAAAAAGGCCGGCCAGGCAAAAAAGAAAAAGGA
ATTCGGCAGTGGAGAGGGCAGAGGAAGTCTGCTAACATGCGGTGACGTCGAGGAGAATCCTGGCCCAGTG
AGCAAGGGCGAGGAGCTGTTCACCGGGGTGGTGCCCATCCTGGTCGAGCTGGACGGCGACGTAAACGGCC
ACAAGTTCAGCGTGTCCGGCGAGGGCGAGGGCGATGCCACCTACGGCAAGCTGACCCTGAAGTTCATCTG
CACCACCGGCAAGCTGCCCGTGCCCTGGCCCACCCTCGTGACCACCCTGACCTACGGCGTGCAGTGCTTC
AGCCGCTACCCCGACCACATGAAGCAGCACGACTTCTTCAAGTCCGCCATGCCCGAAGGCTACGTCCAGG
AGCGCACCATCTTCTTCAAGGACGACGGCAACTACAAGACCCGCGCCGAGGTGAAGTTCGAGGGCGACAC
CCTGGTGAACCGCATCGAGCTGAAGGGCATCGACTTCAAGGAGGACGGCAACATCCTGGGGCACAAGCTG
GAGTACAACTACAACAGCCACAACGTCTATATCATGGCCGACAAGCAGAAGAACGGCATCAAGGTGAACT
TCAAGATCCGCCACAACATCGAGGACGGCAGCGTGCAGCTCGCCGACCACTACCAGCAGAACACCCCCAT
CGGCGACGGCCCCGTGCTGCTGCCCGACAACCACTACCTGAGCACCCAGTCCGCCCTGAGCAAAGACCCC
AACGAGAAGCGCGATCACATGGTCCTGCTGGAGTTCGTGACCGCCGCCGGGATCACTCTCGGCATGGACG
AGCTGTACAAGGAATTCTAACTAGAGCTCGCTGATCAGCCTCGACTGTGCCTTCTAGTTGCCAGCCATCT
GTTGTTTGCCCCTCCCCCGTGCCTTCCTTGACCCTGGAAGGTGCCACTCCCACTGTCCTTTCCTAATAAA
ATGAGGAAATTGCATCGCATTGTCTGAGTAGGTGTCATTCTATTCTGGGGGGTGGGGTGGGGCAGGACAG
CAAGGGGGAGGATTGGGAAGAGAATAGCAGGCATGCTGGGGAGCGGCCGCAGGAACCCCTAGTGATGGAG
TTGGCCACTCCCTCTCTGCGCGCTCGCTCGCTCACTGAGGCCGGGCGACCAAAGGTCGCCCGACGCCCGG
GCTTTGCCCGGGCGGCCTCAGTGAGCGAGCGAGCGCGCAGCTGCCTGCAGGGGCGCCTGATGCGGTATTT
TCTCCTTACGCATCTGTGCGGTATTTCACACCGCATA
[95 nt withheld, positions 5498-5592]
T
[46 nt withheld, positions 5594-5639]
C
[141 nt withheld, positions 5641-5781]
CCTTTGACGTTGGAGTCCACGTTCTTT
[37 nt withheld, positions 5809-5845]
ACTCTATCTCGGGCTATTCTTTTGATTTATAAGGGATTTTGCCGATTTCGGTCTATTGGTTAAAAAATGA
GCTGATTTAACAAAAATTTAACGCGAATTTTAACAAAATATTAACGTTTACAATTTTATGGTGCACTCTC
AGTACAATCTGCTCTGATGCCGCATAGTTAAGCCAGCCCCGACACCCGCCAACACCCGCTGACGCGCCCT
GACGGGCTTGTCTGCTCCCGGCATCCGCTTACAGACAAGCTGTGACCGTCTCCGGGAGCTGCATGTGTCA
GAGGTTTTCACCGTCATCACCGAAACGCGCGAGACGAAAGGGCCTCGTGATACGCCTATTTTTATAGGTT
AATGTCATGATAATAATGGTTTCTTAGACGTCAGGTGGCACTTTTCGGGGAAATGTGCGCGGAACCCCTA
TTTGTTTATTTTTCTAAATACATTCAAATATGTATCCGCTCATGAGACAATAACCCTGATAAATGCTTCA
ATAATATTGAAAAAGGAAGAGTATGAGTATTCAACATTTCCGTGTCGCCCTTATTCCCTTTTTTGCGGCA
TTTTGCCTTCCTGTTTTTGCTCACCCAGAAACGCTGGTGAAAGTAAAAGATGCTGAAGATCAGTTGGGTG
CACGAGTGGGTTACATCGAACTGGATCTCAACAGCGGTAAGATCCTTGAGAGTTTTCGCCCCGAAGAACG
TTTTCCAATGATGAGCACTTTTAAAGTTCTGCTATGTGGCGCGGTATTATCCCGTATTGACGCCGGGCAA
GAGCAACTCGGTCGCCGCATACACTATTCTCAGAATGACTTGGTTGAGTACTCACCAGTCACAGAAAAGC
ATCTTACGGATGGCATGACAGTAAGAGAATTATGCAGTGCTGCCATAACCATGAGTGATAACACTGCGGC
CAACTTACTTCTGACAACGATCGGAGGACCGAAGGAGCTAACCGCTTTTTTGCACAACATGGGGGATCAT
GTAACTCGCCTTGATCGTTGGGAACCGGAGCTGAATGAAGCCATACCAAACGACGAGCGTGACACCACGA
TGCCTGTAGCAATGGCAACAACGTTGCGCAAACTATTAACTGGCGAACTACTTACTCTAGCTTCCCGGCA
ACAATTAATAGACTGGATGGAGGCGGATAAAGTTGCAGGACCACTTCTGCGCTCGGCCCTTCCGGCTGGC
TGGTTTATTGCTGATAAATCTGGAGCCGGTGAGCGTGGAAGCCGCGGTATCATTGCAGCACTGGGGCCAG
ATGGTAAGCCCTCCCGTATCGTAGTTATCTACACGACGGGGAGTCAGGCAACTATGGATGAACGAAATAG
ACAGATCGCTGAGATAGGTGCCTCACTGATTAAGCATTGGTAACTGTCAGACCAAGTTTACTCATATATA
CTTTAGATTGATTTAAAACTTCATTTTTAATTTAAAAGGATCTAGGTGAAGATCCTTTTTGATAATCTCA
TGACCAAAATCCCTTAACGTGAGTTTTCGTTCCACTGAGCGTCAGACCCCGTAGAAAAGATCAAAGGATC
TTCTTGAGATCCTTTTTTTCTGCGCGTAATCTGCTGCTTGCAAACAAAAAAACCACCGCTACCAGCGGTG
GTTTGTTTGCCGGATCAAGAGCTACCAACTCTTTTTCCGAAGGTAACTGGCTTCAGCAGAGCGCAGATAC
CAAATACTGTTCTTCTAGTGTAGCCGTAGTTAGGCCACCACTTCAAGAACTCTGTAGCACCGCCTACATA
CCTCGCTCTGCTAATCCTGTTACCAGTGGCTGCTGCCAGTGGCGATAAGTCGTGTCTTACCGGGTTGGAC
TCAAGACGATAGTTACCGGATAAGGCGCAGCGGTCGGGCTGAACGGGGGGTTCGTGCACACAGCCCAGCT
TGGAGCGAACGACCTACACCGAACTGAGATACCTACAGCGTGAGCTATGAGAAAGCGCCACGCTTCCCGA
AGGGAGAAAGGCGGACAGGTATCCGGTAAGCGGCAGGGTCGGAACAGGAGAGCGCACGAGGGAGCTTCCA
GGGGGAAACGCCTGGTATCTTTATAGTCCTGTCGGGTTTCGCCACCTCTGACTTGAGCGTCGATTTTTGT
GATGCTCGTCAGGGGGGCGGAGCCTATGGAAAAACGCCAGCAACGCGGCCTTTTTACGGTTCCTGGCCTT
TTGCTGGCCTTTTGCTCACATGTGAGGGCCTATTTCCCATGATTCCTTCATATTTGCATATACGATACAA
GGCTGTTAGAGAGATAATTGGAATTAATTTGACTGTAAACACAAAGATATTAGTACAAAATACGTGACGT
AGAAAGTAATAATTTCTTGGGTAGTTTGCAGTTTTAAAATTATGTTTTAAAATGGACTATCATATGCTTA
CCGTAACTTGAAAGTATTTCGATTTCTTGGCTTTATATATCTTGTGGAAAGGACGAAACACCGGTCACTT
TAAGTGCCCTTGTTTTAGAGCTAGAAATAGCAAGTTAAAATAAGGCTAGTCCGTTATCAACTTGAAAAAG
TGGCACCGAGTCGGTGCTTTTTTGTTTTAGAGCTAGAAATAGCAAGTTAAAATAAGGCTAGTCCGTTTTT
AGCGCGTGCGCCAATTCTGCAGACAAATGGCTCTAGAGGTACCC
